LOCUS       pCMB_AUTr 10843 bp ds-DNA circular 02-DEC-2014
DEFINITION  .
ACCESSION
VERSION
SOURCE      .
  ORGANISM  .
COMMENT     Promoter from C:/Users/Sergey/Documents/Harrison
            Lab/Seq/Plasmids/Entry Vectors/Symbiotic/pDONR 4-1
            MtBCP1promoter.str 675 to 1877
COMMENT     Gene from C:/Users/Sergey/Documents/Harrison Lab/Seq/Plasmids/Entry
            Vectors/General/pDONR 1-2 mCherry ns.str 652 to 1389
COMMENT     UTR from C:/Users/Sergey/Documents/Harrison Lab/Seq/Plasmids/Entry
            Vectors/Markers/pDONR 2-3 MtLC3.str 734 to 1120
COMMENT     Backbone from C:/Users/Sergey/Documents/Harrison
            Lab/Seq/Plasmids/Destination/Kan/pK7m34GW,0.str 8112 to 6428
COMMENT     ApEinfo:methylated:1
FEATURES             Location/Qualifiers
     misc_feature    6443..7623
                     /label=MtBCP1promoter
                     /ApEinfo_fwdcolor=#808080
                     /ApEinfo_revcolor=#808080
                     /ApEinfo_graphicformat=arrow_data {{0 1 2 0 0 -1} {} 0}
     width           5
     offset          0
     primer_bind     complement(8778..8795)
                     /label=M13-fwd
                     /ApEinfo_fwdcolor=cyan
                     /ApEinfo_revcolor=green
                     /ApEinfo_graphicformat=arrow_data {{0 1 2 0 0 -1} {} 0}
     width           5
     offset          0
     misc_recomb     6422..6428
                     /label=attB4
                     /ApEinfo_fwdcolor=#dda0dd
                     /ApEinfo_revcolor=#dda0dd
                     /ApEinfo_graphicformat=arrow_data {{0 1 2 0 0 -1} {} 0}
     width           5
     offset          0
     misc_feature    7651..8358
                     /label=mCherry
                     /ApEinfo_fwdcolor=#cd0532
                     /ApEinfo_revcolor=#cd0532
                     /ApEinfo_graphicformat=arrow_data {{0 1 2 0 0 -1} {} 0}
     width           5
     offset          0
     primer_bind     6386..6406
                     /label=M13-rev
                     /ApEinfo_fwdcolor=cyan
                     /ApEinfo_revcolor=green
                     /ApEinfo_graphicformat=arrow_data {{0 1 2 0 0 -1} {} 0}
     width           5
     offset          0
     misc_feature    8386..8748
                     /label=MtLC3
                     /ApEinfo_fwdcolor=cyan
                     /ApEinfo_revcolor=cyan
                     /ApEinfo_graphicformat=arrow_data {{0 1 2 0 0 -1} {} 0}
     width           5
     offset          0
     misc_recomb     complement(8757..8770)
                     /label=attB3
                     /ApEinfo_fwdcolor=#dda0dd
                     /ApEinfo_revcolor=#dda0dd
                     /ApEinfo_graphicformat=arrow_data {{0 1 2 0 0 -1} {} 0}
     width           5
     offset          0
     misc_feature    complement(8757..8763)
                     /label=Gateway Recomb3
                     /ApEinfo_fwdcolor=#ff0000
                     /ApEinfo_revcolor=#ff0000
                     /ApEinfo_graphicformat=arrow_data {{0 1 2 0 0 -1} {} 0}
     width           5
     offset          0
     misc_feature    complement(8851..9075)
                     /label=T35S
                     /ApEinfo_fwdcolor=#808080
                     /ApEinfo_revcolor=#808080
                     /ApEinfo_graphicformat=arrow_data {{0 1 2 0 0 -1} {} 0}
     width           5
     offset          0
     misc_feature    complement(10511..10843)
                     /label=LB
                     /ApEinfo_fwdcolor=#800000
                     /ApEinfo_revcolor=#800000
                     /ApEinfo_graphicformat=arrow_data {{0 1 2 0 0 -1} {} 0}
     width           5
     offset          0
     misc_feature    complement(9111..10507)
                     /label=Kan
                     /ApEinfo_fwdcolor=#ff8000
                     /ApEinfo_revcolor=#ff8000
                     /ApEinfo_graphicformat=arrow_data {{0 1 2 0 0 -1} {} 0}
     width           5
     offset          0
     misc_feature    complement(6159..6358)
                     /label=RB
                     /ApEinfo_fwdcolor=#800000
                     /ApEinfo_revcolor=#800000
                     /ApEinfo_graphicformat=arrow_data {{0 1 2 0 0 -1} {} 0}
     width           5
     offset          0
ORIGIN
        1 ATTCGGGCAC GAACCCAGTG GACATAAGCC TCGTTCGGTT CGTAAGCTGT AATGCAAGTA
       61 GCGTAACTGC CGTCACGCAA CTGGTCCAGA ACCTTGACCG AACGCAGCGG TGGTAACGGC
      121 GCAGTGGCGG TTTTCATGGC TTCTTGTTAT GACATGTTTT TTTGGGGTAC AGTCTATGCC
      181 TCGGGCATCC AAGCAGCAAG CGCGTTACGC CGTGGGTCGA TGTTTGATGT TATGGAGCAG
      241 CAACGATGTT ACGCAGCAGG GCAGTCGCCC TAAAACAAAG TTAAACATCA TGGGGGAAGC
      301 GGTGATCGCC GAAGTATCGA CTCAACTATC AGAGGTAGTT GGCGTCATCG AGCGCCATCT
      361 CGAACCGACG TTGCTGGCCG TACATTTGTA CGGCTCCGCA GTGGATGGCG GCCTGAAGCC
      421 ACACAGTGAT ATTGATTTGC TGGTTACGGT GACCGTAAGG CTTGATGAAA CAACGCGGCG
      481 AGCTTTGATC AACGACCTTT TGGAAACTTC GGCTTCCCCT GGAGAGAGCG AGATTCTCCG
      541 CGCTGTAGAA GTCACCATTG TTGTGCACGA CGACATCATT CCGTGGCGTT ATCCAGCTAA
      601 GCGCGAACTG CAATTTGGAG AATGGCAGCG CAATGACATT CTTGCAGGTA TCTTCGAGCC
      661 AGCCACGATC GACATTGATC TGGCTATCTT GCTGACAAAA GCAAGAGAAC ATAGCGTTGC
      721 CTTGGTAGGT CCAGCGGCGG AGGAACTCTT TGATCCGGTT CCTGAACAGG ATCTATTTGA
      781 GGCGCTAAAT GAAACCTTAA CGCTATGGAA CTCGCCGCCC GACTGGGCTG GCGATGAGCG
      841 AAATGTAGTG CTTACGTTGT CCCGCATTTG GTACAGCGCA GTAACCGGCA AAATCGCGCC
      901 GAAGGATGTC GCTGCCGACT GGGCAATGGA GCGCCTGCCG GCCCAGTATC AGCCCGTCAT
      961 ACTTGAAGCT AGACAGGCTT ATCTTGGACA AGAAGAAGAT CGCTTGGCCT CGCGCGCAGA
     1021 TCAGTTGGAA GAATTTGTCC ACTACGTGAA AGGCGAGATC ACCAAGGTAG TCGGCAAATA
     1081 ATGTCTAGCT AGAAATTCGT TCAAGCCGAC GCCGCTTCGC CGGCGTTAAC TCAAGCGATT
     1141 AGATGCACTA AGCACATAAT TGCTCACAGC CAAACTATCA GGTCAAGTCT GCTTTTATTA
     1201 TTTTTAAGCG TGCATAATAA GCCCTACACA AATTGGGAGA TATATCATGC ATGACCAAAA
     1261 TCCCTTAACG TGAGTTTTCG TTCCACTGAG CGTCAGACCC CGTAGAAAAG ATCAAAGGAT
     1321 CTTCTTGAGA TCCTTTTTTT CTGCGCGTAA TCTGCTGCTT GCAAACAAAA AAACCACCGC
     1381 TACCAGCGGT GGTTTGTTTG CCGGATCAAG AGCTACCAAC TCTTTTTCCG AAGGTAACTG
     1441 GCTTCAGCAG AGCGCAGATA CCAAATACTG TCCTTCTAGT GTAGCCGTAG TTAGGCCACC
     1501 ACTTCAAGAA CTCTGTAGCA CCGCCTACAT ACCTCGCTCT GCTAATCCTG TTACCAGTGG
     1561 CTGCTGCCAG TGGCGATAAG TCGTGTCTTA CCGGGTTGGA CTCAAGACGA TAGTTACCGG
     1621 ATAAGGCGCA GCGGTCGGGC TGAACGGGGG GTTCGTGCAC ACAGCCCAGC TTGGAGCGAA
     1681 CGACCTACAC CGAACTGAGA TACCTACAGC GTGAGCTATG AGAAAGCGCC ACGCTTCCCG
     1741 AAGGGAGAAA GGCGGACAGG TATCCGGTAA GCGGCAGGGT CGGAACAGGA GAGCGCACGA
     1801 GGGAGCTTCC AGGGGGAAAC GCCTGGTATC TTTATAGTCC TGTCGGGTTT CGCCACCTCT
     1861 GACTTGAGCG TCGATTTTTG TGATGCTCGT CAGGGGGGCG GAGCCTATGG AAAAACGCCA
     1921 GCAACGCGGC CTTTTTACGG TTCCTGGCCT TTTGCTGGCC TTTTGCTCAC ATGTTCTTTC
     1981 CTGCGTTATC CCCTGATTCT GTGGATAACC GTATTACCGC CTTTGAGTGA GCTGATACCG
     2041 CTCGCCGCAG CCGAACGACC GAGCGCAGCG AGTCAGTGAG CGAGGAAGCG GAAGAGCGCC
     2101 TGATGCGGTA TTTTCTCCTT ACGCATCTGT GCGGTATTTC ACACCGCATA TGGTGCACTC
     2161 TCAGTACAAT CTGCTCTGAT GCCGCATAGT TAAGCCAGTA TACACTCCGC TATCGCTACG
     2221 TGACTGGGTC ATGGCTGCGC CCCGACACCC GCCAACACCC GCTGACGCGC CCTGACGGGC
     2281 TTGTCTGCTC CCGGCATCCG CTTACAGACA AGCTGTGACC GTCTCCGGGA GCTGCATGTG
     2341 TCAGAGGTTT TCACCGTCAT CACCGAAACG CGCGAGGCAG GGTGCCTTGA TGTGGGCGCC
     2401 GGCGGTCGAG TGGCGACGGC GCGGCTTGTC CGCGCCCTGG TAGATTGCCT GGCCGTAGGC
     2461 CAGCCATTTT TGAGCGGCCA GCGGCCGCGA TAGGCCGACG CGAAGCGGCG GGGCGTAGGG
     2521 AGCGCAGCGA CCGAAGGGTA GGCGCTTTTT GCAGCTCTTC GGCTGTGCGC TGGCCAGACA
     2581 GTTATGCACA GGCCAGGCGG GTTTTAAGAG TTTTAATAAG TTTTAAAGAG TTTTAGGCGG
     2641 AAAAATCGCC TTTTTTCTCT TTTATATCAG TCACTTACAT GTGTGACCGG TTCCCAATGT
     2701 ACGGCTTTGG GTTCCCAATG TACGGGTTCC GGTTCCCAAT GTACGGCTTT GGGTTCCCAA
     2761 TGTACGTGCT ATCCACAGGA AAGAGACCTT TTCGACCTTT TTCCCCTGCT AGGGCAATTT
     2821 GCCCTAGCAT CTGCTCCGTA CATTAGGAAC CGGCGGATGC TTCGCCCTCG ATCAGGTTGC
     2881 GGTAGCGCAT GACTAGGATC GGGCCAGCCT GCCCCGCCTC CTCCTTCAAA TCGTACTCCG
     2941 GCAGGTCATT TGACCCGATC AGCTTGCGCA CGGTGAAACA GAACTTCTTG AACTCTCCGG
     3001 CGCTGCCACT GCGTTCGTAG ATCGTCTTGA ACAACCATCT GGCTTCTGCC TTGCCTGCGG
     3061 CGCGGCGTGC CAGGCGGTAG AGAAAACGGC CGATGCCGGG ATCGATCAAA AAGTAATCGG
     3121 GGTGAACCGT CAGCACGTCC GGGTTCTTGC CTTCTGTGAT CTCGCGGTAC ATCCAATCAG
     3181 CTAGCTCGAT CTCGATGTAC TCCGGCCGCC CGGTTTCGCT CTTTACGATC TTGTAGCGGC
     3241 TAATCAAGGC TTCACCCTCG GATACCGTCA CCAGGCGGCC GTTCTTGGCC TTCTTCGTAC
     3301 GCTGCATGGC AACGTGCGTG GTGTTTAACC GAATGCAGGT TTCTACCAGG TCGTCTTTCT
     3361 GCTTTCCGCC ATCGGCTCGC CGGCAGAACT TGAGTACGTC CGCAACGTGT GGACGGAACA
     3421 CGCGGCCGGG CTTGTCTCCC TTCCCTTCCC GGTATCGGTT CATGGATTCG GTTAGATGGG
     3481 AAACCGCCAT CAGTACCAGG TCGTAATCCC ACACACTGGC CATGCCGGCC GGCCCTGCGG
     3541 AAACCTCTAC GTGCCCGTCT GGAAGCTCGT AGCGGATCAC CTCGCCAGCT CGTCGGTCAC
     3601 GCTTCGACAG ACGGAAAACG GCCACGTCCA TGATGCTGCG ACTATCGCGG GTGCCCACGT
     3661 CATAGAGCAT CGGAACGAAA AAATCTGGTT GCTCGTCGCC CTTGGGCGGC TTCCTAATCG
     3721 ACGGCGCACC GGCTGCCGGC GGTTGCCGGG ATTCTTTGCG GATTCGATCA GCGGCCGCTT
     3781 GCCACGATTC ACCGGGGCGT GCTTCTGCCT CGATGCGTTG CCGCTGGGCG GCCTGCGCGG
     3841 CCTTCAACTT CTCCACCAGG TCATCACCCA GCGCCGCGCC GATTTGTACC GGGCCGGATG
     3901 GTTTGCGACC GTCACGCCGA TTCCTCGGGC TTGGGGGTTC CAGTGCCATT GCAGGGCCGG
     3961 CAGACAACCC AGCCGCTTAC GCCTGGCCAA CCGCCCGTTC CTCCACACAT GGGGCATTCC
     4021 ACGGCGTCGG TGCCTGGTTG TTCTTGATTT TCCATGCCGC CTCCTTTAGC CGCTAAAATT
     4081 CATCTACTCA TTTATTCATT TGCTCATTTA CTCTGGTAGC TGCGCGATGT ATTCAGATAG
     4141 CAGCTCGGTA ATGGTCTTGC CTTGGCGTAC CGCGTACATC TTCAGCTTGG TGTGATCCTC
     4201 CGCCGGCAAC TGAAAGTTGA CCCGCTTCAT GGCTGGCGTG TCTGCCAGGC TGGCCAACGT
     4261 TGCAGCCTTG CTGCTGCGTG CGCTCGGACG GCCGGCACTT AGCGTGTTTG TGCTTTTGCT
     4321 CATTTTCTCT TTACCTCATT AACTCAAATG AGTTTTGATT TAATTTCAGC GGCCAGCGCC
     4381 TGGACCTCGC GGGCAGCGTC GCCCTCGGGT TCTGATTCAA GAACGGTTGT GCCGGCGGCG
     4441 GCAGTGCCTG GGTAGCTCAC GCGCTGCGTG ATACGGGACT CAAGAATGGG CAGCTCGTAC
     4501 CCGGCCAGCG CCTCGGCAAC CTCACCGCCG ATGCGCGTGC CTTTGATCGC CCGCGACACG
     4561 ACAAAGGCCG CTTGTAGCCT TCCATCCGTG ACCTCAATGC GCTGCTTAAC CAGCTCCACC
     4621 AGGTCGGCGG TGGCCCATAT GTCGTAAGGG CTTGGCTGCA CCGGAATCAG CACGAAGTCG
     4681 GCTGCCTTGA TCGCGGACAC AGCCAAGTCC GCCGCCTGGG GCGCTCCGTC GATCACTACG
     4741 AAGTCGCGCC GGCCGATGGC CTTCACGTCG CGGTCAATCG TCGGGCGGTC GATGCCGACA
     4801 ACGGTTAGCG GTTGATCTTC CCGCACGGCC GCCCAATCGC GGGCACTGCC CTGGGGATCG
     4861 GAATCGACTA ACAGAACATC GGCCCCGGCG AGTTGCAGGG CGCGGGCTAG ATGGGTTGCG
     4921 ATGGTCGTCT TGCCTGACCC GCCTTTCTGG TTAAGTACAG CGATAACCTT CATGCGTTCC
     4981 CCTTGCGTAT TTGTTTATTT ACTCATCGCA TCATATACGC AGCGACCGCA TGACGCAAGC
     5041 TGTTTTACTC AAATACACAT CACCTTTTTA GACGGCGGCG CTCGGTTTCT TCAGCGGCCA
     5101 AGCTGGCCGG CCAGGCCGCC AGCTTGGCAT CAGACAAACC GGCCAGGATT TCATGCAGCC
     5161 GCACGGTTGA GACGTGCGCG GGCGGCTCGA ACACGTACCC GGCCGCGATC ATCTCCGCCT
     5221 CGATCTCTTC GGTAATGAAA AACGGTTCGT CCTGGCCGTC CTGGTGCGGT TTCATGCTTG
     5281 TTCCTCTTGG CGTTCATTCT CGGCGGCCGC CAGGGCGTCG GCCTCGGTCA ATGCGTCCTC
     5341 ACGGAAGGCA CCGCGCCGCC TGGCCTCGGT GGGCGTCACT TCCTCGCTGC GCTCAAGTGC
     5401 GCGGTACAGG GTCGAGCGAT GCACGCCAAG CAGTGCAGCC GCCTCTTTCA CGGTGCGGCC
     5461 TTCCTGGTCG ATCAGCTCGC GGGCGTGCGC GATCTGTGCC GGGGTGAGGG TAGGGCGGGG
     5521 GCCAAACTTC ACGCCTCGGG CCTTGGCGGC CTCGCGCCCG CTCCGGGTGC GGTCGATGAT
     5581 TAGGGAACGC TCGAACTCGG CAATGCCGGC GAACACGGTC AACACCATGC GGCCGGCCGG
     5641 CGTGGTGGTG TCGGCCCACG GCTCTGCCAG GCTACGCAGG CCCGCGCCGG CCTCCTGGAT
     5701 GCGCTCGGCA ATGTCCAGTA GGTCGCGGGT GCTGCGGGCC AGGCGGTCTA GCCTGGTCAC
     5761 TGTCACAACG TCGCCAGGGC GTAGGTGGTC AAGCATCCTG GCCAGCTCCG GGCGGTCGCG
     5821 CCTGGTGCCG GTGATCTTCT CGGAAAACAG CTTGGTGCAG CCGGCCGCGT GCAGTTCGGC
     5881 CCGTTGGTTG GTCAAGTCCT GGTCGTCGGT GCTGACGCGG GCATAGCCCA GCAGGCCAGC
     5941 GGCGGCGCTC TTGTTCATGG CGTAATGTCT CCGGTTCTAG TCGCAAGTAT TCTACTTTAT
     6001 GCGACTAAAA CACGCGACAA GAAAACGCCA GGAAAAGGGC AGGGCGGCAG CCTGTCGCGT
     6061 AACTTAGGAC TTGTGCGACA TGTCGTTTTC AGAAGACGGC TGCACTGAAC GTCAGAAGCC
     6121 GACTGCACTA TAGCAGCGGA GGGGTTGGAT CAAAGTACTT TGATCCCGAG GGGAACCCTG
     6181 TGGTTGGCAT GCACATACAA ATGGACGAAC GGATAAACCT TTTCACGCCC TTTTAAATAT
     6241 CCGTTATTCT AATAAACGCT CTTTTCTCTT AGGTTTACCC GCCAATATAT CCTGTCAAAC
     6301 ACTGATAGTT TAAACTGAAG GCGGGAAACG ACAATCTGAT CCAAGCTCAA GCTAAGCTTG
     6361 GGCCCGAGCG GATAACAATT TCACACAGGA AACAGCTATG ACCATGATTA CGCCAAGCTA
     6421 TCAACTTTGT ATAGAAAAGT TGGAGAGAGG GAGATGTGTT TTTAAGGAGC TATAGAAGGA
     6481 TACAATACCG CTTCTTTGAT TGGTATTCTA ACTCAATGCG TTGCTTAAGA GTTGGTTAAT
     6541 CTATTTGAAA TGTTGCGATT ATAGTAGATC TTGTGCTCCC ATCTTTAATA TATCTTTTAC
     6601 ACTTACTCCT TAGTTATACA AACATTAAAC ATCATAACTT CTAAGGTAAT TGATACGTGC
     6661 CAAATTTTCT AAACTCCATT AAATTTGGTT TGAAAGAAAT TTCATGAAAT TCCTCTAGTT
     6721 CGTTATAAAT ATTAGATAAT TAGGTTTTGA GTAGCATTGT AGCTACCATG ACCTATTTCC
     6781 ATTACATTTG TAGGTTTAAA AGATCAAAGA TGACTTGGGG TATCAATTAA CGAGTGAGCA
     6841 TATATGCGAG CAAGGAAAGA GATAAGTCAG AGTGTTTAAG GAAAGCAAGG CAAGAAAATT
     6901 CACTTAGGGA GCCAAAACAA GGTCAATACT CGATTACATC TCTAATTTAA GCTTGAGAAC
     6961 TTGATATATT CGAGACTCCT CAAGTATTTG TACTCCAAGT GTCAATACTC GATTACATCT
     7021 CTAATTTTCC AAATAAAGAA ACTCGTAAGA AACAAACATT ATTTATGTGT AAACTTTCTG
     7081 CATGGAGACA ACTCAATTAT AACGAAGCCC GGAAGAGGAA CTATATATAC TGTTTCTATT
     7141 TCCCTTTGAC ACGGTCCACA CTATATTGCA TACTTGTTTA CTGCCAAATA AAAACAAGTA
     7201 TGTCCACGTG GTTAAATAAA AACAAAAGAA AACTTTCTTT TTGTTCAAGT GATAGAAAGT
     7261 TTCTTTACAT TAATATAAAA TAATATAAGT GTATTCCAAA AAGGTAAAAA AAAAAATAAT
     7321 AAGTTGTGGA AATTCAACCT CGTCTTAGTA AAAAGCCGAC CAAATCCGGT AGCCGTTTAT
     7381 AATAGCAAAC AAATATTCTA TTATTGTTGT GACGATAAAA TCAATACACC CACACATGAC
     7441 AACTATATAT AGCCTAAGTT GATATGCACA ATTCATCAAA TCAAATCAAA ACAATTACAT
     7501 TTGCTAACTT GCTATTCCTT TGATTGAGAT TTTATTCTAG GAAATAAAAT TTTGACACTC
     7561 ATTTTTTTAA AGTTAATTTC TACATTTAGA GAGAAATATT TTCCAAAATC AAATTTTGAT
     7621 CAAGCAAGTT TGTACAAAAA AGCAGGCTTC ATGGTGAGCA AGGGCGAGGA GGATAACATG
     7681 GCCATCATCA AGGAGTTCAT GCGCTTCAAG GTGCACATGG AGGGCTCCGT GAACGGCCAC
     7741 GAGTTCGAGA TCGAGGGCGA GGGCGAGGGC CGCCCCTACG AGGGCACCCA GACCGCCAAG
     7801 CTGAAGGTGA CCAAGGGTGG CCCCCTGCCC TTCGCCTGGG ACATCCTGTC CCCTCAGTTC
     7861 ATGTACGGCT CCAAGGCCTA CGTGAAGCAC CCCGCCGACA TCCCCGACTA CTTGAAGCTG
     7921 TCCTTCCCCG AGGGCTTCAA GTGGGAGCGC GTGATGAACT TCGAGGACGG CGGCGTGGTG
     7981 ACCGTGACCC AGGACTCCTC CCTGCAGGAC GGCGAGTTCA TCTACAAGGT GAAGCTGCGC
     8041 GGCACCAACT TCCCCTCCGA CGGCCCCGTA ATGCAGAAGA AGACCATGGG CTGGGAGGCC
     8101 TCCTCCGAGC GGATGTACCC CGAGGACGGC GCCCTGAAGG GCGAGATCAA GCAGAGGCTG
     8161 AAGCTGAAGG ACGGCGGCCA CTACGACGCT GAGGTCAAGA CCACCTACAA GGCCAAGAAG
     8221 CCCGTGCAGC TGCCCGGCGC CTACAACGTC AACATCAAGT TGGACATCAC CTCCCACAAC
     8281 GAGGACTACA CCATCGTGGA ACAGTACGAA CGCGCCGAGG GCCGCCACTC CACCGGCGGC
     8341 ATGGACGAGC TGTACAAGGA CCCAGCTTTC TTGTACAAAG TGGAAATGGC TAAGAGTTCC
     8401 TTCAAATTGG AACACCCCCT TGAGAGGAGA CAGGCTGAAG CTGCTCGCAT AAGGGAGAAG
     8461 TATCCCGATA GAATTCCAGT TATTGTTGAA AGGGCTGAGA AGAGTGATGT TCCAGACATT
     8521 GATAAAAAAA AGTATCTGGT TCCTGCTGAT CTAACTGTAG GCCAGTTCGT GTATGTGGTG
     8581 CGGAAGAGAA TCAAATTGAG TCCTGAGAAG GCCATCTTCA TTTTTGTGAA GAACATTTTA
     8641 CCACCAACTG CTGGTATGAT GTCTGCAATC TATGAGGAAA ACAAGGATGA AGATGGATTC
     8701 CTGTATATGA CTTACAGCGG GGAGAACACT TTTGGGATGT TAATGTGAGC AACTTTATTA
     8761 TACATAGTTG ATAATTCACT GGCCGTCGTT TTACAACGTC GTGACTGGGA AAACGATCTA
     8821 ACTGACTAGC CGCGGCCATG GCGGCCGGGA GCGGCCATGC TAGAGTCCGC AAAAATCACC
     8881 AGTCTCTCTC TACAAATCTA TCTCTCTCTA TTTTTCTCCA GAATAATGTG TGAGTAGTTC
     8941 CCAGATAAGG GAATTAGGGT TCTTATAGGG TTTCGCTCAT GTGTTGAGCA TATAAGAAAC
     9001 CCTTAGTATG TATTTGTATT TGTAAAATAC TTCTATCAAT AAAATTTCTA ATTCCTAAAA
     9061 CCAAAATCCA GTGACCTGCA GGTCGACCAT ATGGGAGAGC TCGAATTATC ATACATGAGA
     9121 ATTAAGGGAG TCACGTTATG ACCCCCGCCG ATGACGCGGG ACAAGCCGTT TTACGTTTGG
     9181 AACTGACAGA ACCGCAACGT TGAAGGAGCC ACTCAGCCGC GGGTTTCTGG AGTTTAATGA
     9241 GCTAAGCACA TACGTCAGAA ACCATTATTG CGCGTTCAAA AGTCGCCTAA GGTCACTATC
     9301 AGCTAGCAAA TATTTCTTGT CAAAAATGCT CCACTGACGT TCCATAAATT CCCCTCGGTA
     9361 TCCAATTAGA GTCTCATATT CACTCTCAAC TCGATCGAGG CATGATTGAA CAAGATGGAT
     9421 TGCACGCAGG TTCTCCGGCC GCTTGGGTGG AGAGGCTATT CGGCTATGAC TGGGCACAAC
     9481 AGACAATCGG CTGCTCTGAT GCCGCCGTGT TCCGGCTGTC AGCGCAGGGG CGCCCGGTTC
     9541 TTTTTGTCAA GACCGACCTG TCCGGTGCCC TGAATGAACT CCAAGACGAG GCAGCGCGGC
     9601 TATCGTGGCT GGCCACGACG GGCGTTCCTT GCGCAGCTGT GCTCGACGTT GTCACTGAAG
     9661 CGGGAAGGGA CTGGCTGCTA TTGGGCGAAG TGCCGGGGCA GGATCTCCTG TCATCTCACC
     9721 TTGCTCCTGC CGAGAAAGTA TCCATCATGG CTGATGCAAT GCGGCGGCTG CATACGCTTG
     9781 ATCCGGCTAC CTGCCCATTC GACCACCAAG CGAAACATCG CATCGAGCGA GCACGTACTC
     9841 GGATGGAAGC CGGTCTTGTC GATCAGGATG ATCTGGACGA AGAGCATCAG GGGCTCGCGC
     9901 CAGCCGAACT GTTCGCCAGG CTCAAGGCGC GGATGCCCGA CGGCGAGGAT CTCGTCGTGA
     9961 CCCACGGCGA TGCCTGCTTG CCGAATATCA TGGTGGAAAA TGGCCGCTTT TCTGGATTCA
    10021 TCGACTGTGG CCGGCTGGGT GTGGCGGACC GCTATCAGGA CATAGCGTTG GCTACCCGTG
    10081 ATATTGCTGA AGAGCTTGGC GGCGAATGGG CTGACCGCTT CCTCGTGCTT TACGGTATCG
    10141 CCGCTCCCGA TTCGCAGCGC ATCGCCTTCT ATCGCCTTCT TGACGAGTTC TTCTGAGCGG
    10201 GACTCTGGGG TTCGGACTCT AGCTAGAGTC AAGCAGATCG TTCAAACATT TGGCAATAAA
    10261 GTTTCTTAAG ATTGAATCCT GTTGCCGGTC TTGCGATGAT TATCATATAA TTTCTGTTGA
    10321 ATTACGTTAA GCATGTAATA ATTAACATGT AATGCATGAC GTTATTTATG AGATGGGTTT
    10381 TTATGATTAG AGTCCCGCAA TTATACATTT AATACGCGAT AGAAAACAAA ATATAGCGCG
    10441 CAAACTAGGA TAAATTATCG CGCGCGGTGT CATCTATGTT ACTAGATCGA CCGGCATGCA
    10501 AGCTGATAAT TCAATTCGGC GTTAATTCAG TACATTAAAA ACGTCCGCAA TGTGTTATTA
    10561 AGTTGTCTAA GCGTCAATTT GTTTACACCA CAATATATCC TGCCACCAGC CAGCCAACAG
    10621 CTCCCCGACC GGCAGCTCGG CACAAAATCA CCACTCGATA CAGGCAGCCC ATCAGTCCGG
    10681 GACGGCGTCA GCGGGAGAGC CGTTGTAAGG CGGCAGACTT TGCTCATGTT ACCGATGCTA
    10741 TTCGGAAGAA CGGCAACTAA GCTGCCGGGT TTGAAACACG GATGATCTCG CGGAGGGTAG
    10801 CATGTTGATT GTAACGATGA CAGAGCGTTG CTGCCTGTGA TCA
//
