>Addgene plasmid #61205 | pCMB-AUTr | depositor full sequence | sequence record 107987 | pCMB-AUTr sequence 10823 bps
ATTCGGGCACGAACCCAGTGGACATAAGCCTCGTTCGGTTCGTAAGCTGTAATGCAAGTAGCGTAACTGC
CGTCACGCAACTGGTCCAGAACCTTGACCGAACGCAGCGGTGGTAACGGCGCAGTGGCGGTTTTCATGGC
TTCTTGTTATGACATGTTTTTTTGGGGTACAGTCTATGCCTCGGGCATCCAAGCAGCAAGCGCGTTACGC
CGTGGGTCGATGTTTGATGTTATGGAGCAGCAACGATGTTACGCAGCAGGGCAGTCGCCCTAAAACAAAG
TTAAACATCATGGGGGAAGCGGTGATCGCCGAAGTATCGACTCAACTATCAGAGGTAGTTGGCGTCATCG
AGCGCCATCTCGAACCGACGTTGCTGGCCGTACATTTGTACGGCTCCGCAGTGGATGGCGGCCTGAAGCC
ACACAGTGATATTGATTTGCTGGTTACGGTGACCGTAAGGCTTGATGAAACAACGCGGCGAGCTTTGATC
AACGACCTTTTGGAAACTTCGGCTTCCCCTGGAGAGAGCGAGATTCTCCGCGCTGTAGAAGTCACCATTG
TTGTGCACGACGACATCATTCCGTGGCGTTATCCAGCTAAGCGCGAACTGCAATTTGGAGAATGGCAGCG
CAATGACATTCTTGCAGGTATCTTCGAGCCAGCCACGATCGACATTGATCTGGCTATCTTGCTGACAAAA
GCAAGAGAACATAGCGTTGCCTTGGTAGGTCCAGCGGCGGAGGAACTCTTTGATCCGGTTCCTGAACAGG
ATCTATTTGAGGCGCTAAATGAAACCTTAACGCTATGGAACTCGCCGCCCGACTGGGCTGGCGATGAGCG
AAATGTAGTGCTTACGTTGTCCCGCATTTGGTACAGCGCAGTAACCGGCAAAATCGCGCCGAAGGATGTC
GCTGCCGACTGGGCAATGGAGCGCCTGCCGGCCCAGTATCAGCCCGTCATACTTGAAGCTAGACAGGCTT
ATCTTGGACAAGAAGAAGATCGCTTGGCCTCGCGCGCAGATCAGTTGGAAGAATTTGTCCACTACGTGAA
AGGCGAGATCACCAAGGTAGTCGGCAAATAATGTCTAGCTAGAAATTCGTTCAAGCCGACGCCGCTTCGC
CGGCGTTAACTCAAGCGATTAGATGCACTAAGCACATAATTGCTCACAGCCAAACTATCAGGTCAAGTCT
GCTTTTATTATTTTTAAGCGTGCATAATAAGCCCTACACAAATTGGGAGATATATCATGCATGACCAAAA
TCCCTTAACGTGAGTTTTCGTTCCACTGAGCGTCAGACCCCGTAGAAAAGATCAAAGGATCTTCTTGAGA
TCCTTTTTTTCTGCGCGTAATCTGCTGCTTGCAAACAAAAAAACCACCGCTACCAGCGGTGGTTTGTTTG
CCGGATCAAGAGCTACCAACTCTTTTTCCGAAGGTAACTGGCTTCAGCAGAGCGCAGATACCAAATACTG
TCCTTCTAGTGTAGCCGTAGTTAGGCCACCACTTCAAGAACTCTGTAGCACCGCCTACATACCTCGCTCT
GCTAATCCTGTTACCAGTGGCTGCTGCCAGTGGCGATAAGTCGTGTCTTACCGGGTTGGACTCAAGACGA
TAGTTACCGGATAAGGCGCAGCGGTCGGGCTGAACGGGGGGTTCGTGCACACAGCCCAGCTTGGAGCGAA
CGACCTACACCGAACTGAGATACCTACAGCGTGAGCTATGAGAAAGCGCCACGCTTCCCGAAGGGAGAAA
GGCGGACAGGTATCCGGTAAGCGGCAGGGTCGGAACAGGAGAGCGCACGAGGGAGCTTCCAGGGGGAAAC
GCCTGGTATCTTTATAGTCCTGTCGGGTTTCGCCACCTCTGACTTGAGCGTCGATTTTTGTGATGCTCGT
CAGGGGGGCGGAGCCTATGGAAAAACGCCAGCAACGCGGCCTTTTTACGGTTCCTGGCCTTTTGCTGGCC
TTTTGCTCACATGTTCTTTCCTGCGTTATCCCCTGATTCTGTGGATAACCGTATTACCGCCTTTGAGTGA
GCTGATACCGCTCGCCGCAGCCGAACGACCGAGCGCAGCGAGTCAGTGAGCGAGGAAGCGGAAGAGCGCC
TGATGCGGTATTTTCTCCTTACGCATCTGTGCGGTATTTCACACCGCATATGGTGCACTCTCAGTACAAT
CTGCTCTGATGCCGCATAGTTAAGCCAGTATACACTCCGCTATCGCTACGTGACTGGGTCATGGCTGCGC
CCCGACACCCGCCAACACCCGCTGACGCGCCCTGACGGGCTTGTCTGCTCCCGGCATCCGCTTACAGACA
AGCTGTGACCGTCTCCGGGAGCTGCATGTGTCAGAGGTTTTCACCGTCATCACCGAAACGCGCGAGGCAG
GGTGCCTTGATGTGGGCGCCGGCGGTCGAGTGGCGACGGCGCGGCTTGTCCGCGCCCTGGTAGATTGCCT
GGCCGTAGGCCAGCCATTTTTGAGCGGCCAGCGGCCGCGATAGGCCGACGCGAAGCGGCGGGGCGTAGGG
AGCGCAGCGACCGAAGGGTAGGCGCTTTTTGCAGCTCTTCGGCTGTGCGCTGGCCAGACAGTTATGCACA
GGCCAGGCGGGTTTTAAGAGTTTTAATAAGTTTTAAAGAGTTTTAGGCGGAAAAATCGCCTTTTTTCTCT
TTTATATCAGTCACTTACATGTGTGACCGGTTCCCAATGTACGGCTTTGGGTTCCCAATGTACGGGTTCC
GGTTCCCAATGTACGGCTTTGGGTTCCCAATGTACGTGCTATCCACAGGAAAGAGACCTTTTCGACCTTT
TTCCCCTGCTAGGGCAATTTGCCCTAGCATCTGCTCCGTACATTAGGAACCGGCGGATGCTTCGCCCTCG
ATCAGGTTGCGGTAGCGCATGACTAGGATCGGGCCAGCCTGCCCCGCCTCCTCCTTCAAATCGTACTCCG
GCAGGTCATTTGACCCGATCAGCTTGCGCACGGTGAAACAGAACTTCTTGAACTCTCCGGCGCTGCCACT
GCGTTCGTAGATCGTCTTGAACAACCATCTGGCTTCTGCCTTGCCTGCGGCGCGGCGTGCCAGGCGGTAG
AGAAAACGGCCGATGCCGGGATCGATCAAAAAGTAATCGGGGTGAACCGTCAGCACGTCCGGGTTCTTGC
CTTCTGTGATCTCGCGGTACATCCAATCAGCTAGCTCGATCTCGATGTACTCCGGCCGCCCGGTTTCGCT
CTTTACGATCTTGTAGCGGCTAATCAAGGCTTCACCCTCGGATACCGTCACCAGGCGGCCGTTCTTGGCC
TTCTTCGTACGCTGCATGGCAACGTGCGTGGTGTTTAACCGAATGCAGGTTTCTACCAGGTCGTCTTTCT
GCTTTCCGCCATCGGCTCGCCGGCAGAACTTGAGTACGTCCGCAACGTGTGGACGGAACACGCGGCCGGG
CTTGTCTCCCTTCCCTTCCCGGTATCGGTTCATGGATTCGGTTAGATGGGAAACCGCCATCAGTACCAGG
TCGTAATCCCACACACTGGCCATGCCGGCCGGCCCTGCGGAAACCTCTACGTGCCCGTCTGGAAGCTCGT
AGCGGATCACCTCGCCAGCTCGTCGGTCACGCTTCGACAGACGGAAAACGGCCACGTCCATGATGCTGCG
ACTATCGCGGGTGCCCACGTCATAGAGCATCGGAACGAAAAAATCTGGTTGCTCGTCGCCCTTGGGCGGC
TTCCTAATCGACGGCGCACCGGCTGCCGGCGGTTGCCGGGATTCTTTGCGGATTCGATCAGCGGCCGCTT
GCCACGATTCACCGGGGCGTGCTTCTGCCTCGATGCGTTGCCGCTGGGCGGCCTGCGCGGCCTTCAACTT
CTCCACCAGGTCATCACCCAGCGCCGCGCCGATTTGTACCGGGCCGGATGGTTTGCGACCGTCACGCCGA
TTCCTCGGGCTTGGGGGTTCCAGTGCCATTGCAGGGCCGGCAGACAACCCAGCCGCTTACGCCTGGCCAA
CCGCCCGTTCCTCCACACATGGGGCATTCCACGGCGTCGGTGCCTGGTTGTTCTTGATTTTCCATGCCGC
CTCCTTTAGCCGCTAAAATTCATCTACTCATTTATTCATTTGCTCATTTACTCTGGTAGCTGCGCGATGT
ATTCAGATAGCAGCTCGGTAATGGTCTTGCCTTGGCGTACCGCGTACATCTTCAGCTTGGTGTGATCCTC
CGCCGGCAACTGAAAGTTGACCCGCTTCATGGCTGGCGTGTCTGCCAGGCTGGCCAACGTTGCAGCCTTG
CTGCTGCGTGCGCTCGGACGGCCGGCACTTAGCGTGTTTGTGCTTTTGCTCATTTTCTCTTTACCTCATT
AACTCAAATGAGTTTTGATTTAATTTCAGCGGCCAGCGCCTGGACCTCGCGGGCAGCGTCGCCCTCGGGT
TCTGATTCAAGAACGGTTGTGCCGGCGGCGGCAGTGCCTGGGTAGCTCACGCGCTGCGTGATACGGGACT
CAAGAATGGGCAGCTCGTACCCGGCCAGCGCCTCGGCAACCTCACCGCCGATGCGCGTGCCTTTGATCGC
CCGCGACACGACAAAGGCCGCTTGTAGCCTTCCATCCGTGACCTCAATGCGCTGCTTAACCAGCTCCACC
AGGTCGGCGGTGGCCCATATGTCGTAAGGGCTTGGCTGCACCGGAATCAGCACGAAGTCGGCTGCCTTGA
TCGCGGACACAGCCAAGTCCGCCGCCTGGGGCGCTCCGTCGATCACTACGAAGTCGCGCCGGCCGATGGC
CTTCACGTCGCGGTCAATCGTCGGGCGGTCGATGCCGACAACGGTTAGCGGTTGATCTTCCCGCACGGCC
GCCCAATCGCGGGCACTGCCCTGGGGATCGGAATCGACTAACAGAACATCGGCCCCGGCGAGTTGCAGGG
CGCGGGCTAGATGGGTTGCGATGGTCGTCTTGCCTGACCCGCCTTTCTGGTTAAGTACAGCGATAACCTT
CATGCGTTCCCCTTGCGTATTTGTTTATTTACTCATCGCATCATATACGCAGCGACCGCATGACGCAAGC
TGTTTTACTCAAATACACATCACCTTTTTAGACGGCGGCGCTCGGTTTCTTCAGCGGCCAAGCTGGCCGG
CCAGGCCGCCAGCTTGGCATCAGACAAACCGGCCAGGATTTCATGCAGCCGCACGGTTGAGACGTGCGCG
GGCGGCTCGAACACGTACCCGGCCGCGATCATCTCCGCCTCGATCTCTTCGGTAATGAAAAACGGTTCGT
CCTGGCCGTCCTGGTGCGGTTTCATGCTTGTTCCTCTTGGCGTTCATTCTCGGCGGCCGCCAGGGCGTCG
GCCTCGGTCAATGCGTCCTCACGGAAGGCACCGCGCCGCCTGGCCTCGGTGGGCGTCACTTCCTCGCTGC
GCTCAAGTGCGCGGTACAGGGTCGAGCGATGCACGCCAAGCAGTGCAGCCGCCTCTTTCACGGTGCGGCC
TTCCTGGTCGATCAGCTCGCGGGCGTGCGCGATCTGTGCCGGGGTGAGGGTAGGGCGGGGGCCAAACTTC
ACGCCTCGGGCCTTGGCGGCCTCGCGCCCGCTCCGGGTGCGGTCGATGATTAGGGAACGCTCGAACTCGG
CAATGCCGGCGAACACGGTCAACACCATGCGGCCGGCCGGCGTGGTGGTGTCGGCCCACGGCTCTGCCAG
GCTACGCAGGCCCGCGCCGGCCTCCTGGATGCGCTCGGCAATGTCCAGTAGGTCGCGGGTGCTGCGGGCC
AGGCGGTCTAGCCTGGTCACTGTCACAACGTCGCCAGGGCGTAGGTGGTCAAGCATCCTGGCCAGCTCCG
GGCGGTCGCGCCTGGTGCCGGTGATCTTCTCGGAAAACAGCTTGGTGCAGCCGGCCGCGTGCAGTTCGGC
CCGTTGGTTGGTCAAGTCCTGGTCGTCGGTGCTGACGCGGGCATAGCCCAGCAGGCCAGCGGCGGCGCTC
TTGTTCATGGCGTAATGTCTCCGGTTCTAGTCGCAAGTATTCTACTTTATGCGACTAAAACACGCGACAA
GAAAACGCCAGGAAAAGGGCAGGGCGGCAGCCTGTCGCGTAACTTAGGACTTGTGCGACATGTCGTTTTC
AGAAGACGGCTGCACTGAACGTCAGAAGCCGACTGCACTATAGCAGCGGAGGGGTTGGATCAAAGTACTT
TGATCCCGAGGGGAACCCTGTGGTTGGCATGCACATACAAATGGACGAACGGATAAACCTTTTCACGCCC
TTTTAAATATCCGTTATTCTAATAAACGCTCTTTTCTCTTAGGTTTACCCGCCAATATATCCTGTCAAAC
ACTGATAGTTTAAACTGAAGGCGGGAAACGACAATCTGATCCAAGCTCAAGCTAAGCTTGGGCCCGAGCG
GATAACAATTTCACACAGGAAACAGCTATGACCATGATTACGCCAAGCTATCAACTTTGTATAGAAAAGT
TGGAGAGAGGGAGATGTGTTTTTAAGGAGCTATAGAAGGATACAATACCGCTTCTTTGATTGGTATTCTA
ACTCAATGCGTTGCTTAAGAGTTGGTTAATCTATTTGAAATGTTGCGATTATAGTAGATCTTGTGCTCCC
ATCTTTAATATATCTTTTACACTTACTCCTTAGTTATACAAACATTAAACATCATAACTTCTAAGGTAAT
TGATACGTGCCAAATTTTCTAAACTCCATTAAATTTGGTTTGAAAGAAATTTCATGAAATTCCTCTAGTT
CGTTATAAATATTAGATAATTAGGTTTTGAGTAGCATTGTAGCTACCATGACCTATTTCCATTACATTTG
TAGGTTTAAAAGATCAAAGATGACTTGGGGTATCAATTAACGAGTGAGCATATATGCGAGCAAGGAAAGA
GATAAGTCAGAGTGTTTAAGGAAAGCAAGGCAAGAAAATTCACTTAGGGAGCCAAAACAAGGTCAATACT
CGATTACATCTCTAATTTAAGCTTGAGAACTTGATATATTCGAGACTCCTCAAGTATTTGTACTCCAAGT
GTCAATACTCGATTACATCTCTAATTTTCCAAATAAAGAAACTCGTAAGAAACAAACATTATTTATGTGT
AAACTTTCTGCATGGAGACAACTCAATTATAACGAAGCCCGGAAGAGGAACTATATATACTGTTTCTATT
TCCCTTTGACACGGTCCACACTATATTGCATACTTGTTTACTGCCAAATAAAAACAAGTATGTCCACGTG
GTTAAATAAAAACAAAAGAAAACTTTCTTTTTGTTCAAGTGATAGAAAGTTTCTTTACATTAATATAAAA
TAATATAAGTGTATTCCAAAAAGGTAAAAAAAAAAATAATAAGTTGTGGAAATTCAACCTCGTCTTAGTA
AAAAGCCGACCAAATCCGGTAGCCGTTTATAATAGCAAACAAATATTCTATTATTGTTGTGACGATAAAA
TCAATACACCCACACATGACAACTATATATAGCCTAAGTTGATATGCACAATTCATCAAATCAAATCAAA
ACAATTACATTTGCTAACTTGCTATTCCTTTGATTGAGATTTTATTCTAGGAAATAAAATTTTGACACTC
ATTTTTTTAAAGTTAATTTCTACATTTAGAGAGAAATATTTTCCAAAATCAAATTTTGATCAAGCAAGTT
TGTACAAAAAAGCAGGCTTCATGGTGAGCAAGGGCGAGGAGGATAACATGGCCATCATCAAGGAGTTCAT
GCGCTTCAAGGTGCACATGGAGGGCTCCGTGAACGGCCACGAGTTCGAGATCGAGGGCGAGGGCGAGGGC
CGCCCCTACGAGGGCACCCAGACCGCCAAGCTGAAGGTGACCAAGGGTGGCCCCCTGCCCTTCGCCTGGG
ACATCCTGTCCCCTCAGTTCATGTACGGCTCCAAGGCCTACGTGAAGCACCCCGCCGACATCCCCGACTA
CTTGAAGCTGTCCTTCCCCGAGGGCTTCAAGTGGGAGCGCGTGATGAACTTCGAGGACGGCGGCGTGGTG
ACCGTGACCCAGGACTCCTCCCTGCAGGACGGCGAGTTCATCTACAAGGTGAAGCTGCGCGGCACCAACT
TCCCCTCCGACGGCCCCGTAATGCAGAAGAAGACCATGGGCTGGGAGGCCTCCTCCGAGCGGATGTACCC
CGAGGACGGCGCCCTGAAGGGCGAGATCAAGCAGAGGCTGAAGCTGAAGGACGGCGGCCACTACGACGCT
GAGGTCAAGACCACCTACAAGGCCAAGAAGCCCGTGCAGCTGCCCGGCGCCTACAACGTCAACATCAAGT
TGGACATCACCTCCCACAACGAGGACTACACCATCGTGGAACAGTACGAACGCGCCGAGGGCCGCCACTC
CACCGGCGGCATGGACGAGCTGTACAAGGACCCAGCTTTCTTGTACAAAGTGGAAATGGCTAAGAGTTCC
TTCAAATTGGAACACCCCCTTGAGAGGAGACAGGCTGAAGCTGCTCGCATAAGGGAGAAGTATCCCGATA
GAATTCCAGTTATTGTTGAAAGGGCTGAGAAGAGTGATGTTCCAGACATTGATAAAAAAAAGTATCTGGT
TCCTGCTGATCTAACTGTAGGCCAGTTCGTGTATGTGGTGCGGAAGAGAATCAAATTGAGTCCTGAGAAG
GCCATCTTCATTTTTGTGAAGAACATTTTACCACCAACTGCTGGTATGATGTCTGCAATCTATGAGGAAA
ACAAGGATGAAGATGGATTCCTGTATATGACTTACAGCGGGGAGAACACTTTTGGGATGTTAATGTGAGC
AACTTTATTATACATAGTTGATAATTCACTGGCCGTCGTTTTACAACGTCGTGACTGGGAAAACGATCTA
ACTGACTAGCGCGGCCATGCTAGAGTCCGCAAAAATCACCAGTCTCTCTCTACAAATCTATCTCTCTCTA
TTTTTCTCCAGAATAATGTGTGAGTAGTTCCCAGATAAGGGAATTAGGGTTCTTATAGGGTTTCGCTCAT
GTGTTGAGCATATAAGAAACCCTTAGTATGTATTTGTATTTGTAAAATACTTCTATCAATAAAATTTCTA
ATTCCTAAAACCAAAATCCAGTGACCTGCAGGTCGACCATATGGGAGAGCTCGAATTATCATACATGAGA
ATTAAGGGAGTCACGTTATGACCCCCGCCGATGACGCGGGACAAGCCGTTTTACGTTTGGAACTGACAGA
ACCGCAACGTTGAAGGAGCCACTCAGCCGCGGGTTTCTGGAGTTTAATGAGCTAAGCACATACGTCAGAA
ACCATTATTGCGCGTTCAAAAGTCGCCTAAGGTCACTATCAGCTAGCAAATATTTCTTGTCAAAAATGCT
CCACTGACGTTCCATAAATTCCCCTCGGTATCCAATTAGAGTCTCATATTCACTCTCAACTCGATCGAGG
CATGATTGAACAAGATGGATTGCACGCAGGTTCTCCGGCCGCTTGGGTGGAGAGGCTATTCGGCTATGAC
TGGGCACAACAGACAATCGGCTGCTCTGATGCCGCCGTGTTCCGGCTGTCAGCGCAGGGGCGCCCGGTTC
TTTTTGTCAAGACCGACCTGTCCGGTGCCCTGAATGAACTCCAAGACGAGGCAGCGCGGCTATCGTGGCT
GGCCACGACGGGCGTTCCTTGCGCAGCTGTGCTCGACGTTGTCACTGAAGCGGGAAGGGACTGGCTGCTA
TTGGGCGAAGTGCCGGGGCAGGATCTCCTGTCATCTCACCTTGCTCCTGCCGAGAAAGTATCCATCATGG
CTGATGCAATGCGGCGGCTGCATACGCTTGATCCGGCTACCTGCCCATTCGACCACCAAGCGAAACATCG
CATCGAGCGAGCACGTACTCGGATGGAAGCCGGTCTTGTCGATCAGGATGATCTGGACGAAGAGCATCAG
GGGCTCGCGCCAGCCGAACTGTTCGCCAGGCTCAAGGCGCGGATGCCCGACGGCGAGGATCTCGTCGTGA
CCCACGGCGATGCCTGCTTGCCGAATATCATGGTGGAAAATGGCCGCTTTTCTGGATTCATCGACTGTGG
CCGGCTGGGTGTGGCGGACCGCTATCAGGACATAGCGTTGGCTACCCGTGATATTGCTGAAGAGCTTGGC
GGCGAATGGGCTGACCGCTTCCTCGTGCTTTACGGTATCGCCGCTCCCGATTCGCAGCGCATCGCCTTCT
ATCGCCTTCTTGACGAGTTCTTCTGAGCGGGACTCTGGGGTTCGGACTCTAGCTAGAGTCAAGCAGATCG
TTCAAACATTTGGCAATAAAGTTTCTTAAGATTGAATCCTGTTGCCGGTCTTGCGATGATTATCATATAA
TTTCTGTTGAATTACGTTAAGCATGTAATAATTAACATGTAATGCATGACGTTATTTATGAGATGGGTTT
TTATGATTAGAGTCCCGCAATTATACATTTAATACGCGATAGAAAACAAAATATAGCGCGCAAACTAGGA
TAAATTATCGCGCGCGGTGTCATCTATGTTACTAGATCGACCGGCATGCAAGCTGATAATTCAATTCGGC
GTTAATTCAGTACATTAAAAACGTCCGCAATGTGTTATTAAGTTGTCTAAGCGTCAATTTGTTTACACCA
CAATATATCCTGCCACCAGCCAGCCAACAGCTCCCCGACCGGCAGCTCGGCACAAAATCACCACTCGATA
CAGGCAGCCCATCAGTCCGGGACGGCGTCAGCGGGAGAGCCGTTGTAAGGCGGCAGACTTTGCTCATGTT
ACCGATGCTATTCGGAAGAACGGCAACTAAGCTGCCGGGTTTGAAACACGGATGATCTCGCGGAGGGTAG
CATGTTGATTGTAACGATGACAGAGCGTTGCTGCCTGTGATCA
Features (pLannotate 1.2.2; 22 found; start..end, strand, type, name):
    227..283     +  CDS            GmR (fragment): gentamycin acetyltransferase; aacC1; confers resistance to gentamycin
    294..1081    +  CDS            SmR (fragment): aminoglycoside adenylyltransferase (Murphy, 1985); aadA; confers resistance to spectinomycin and streptomycin
   1325..1913    +  rep_origin     ori: high-copy-number ColE1/pMB1/pBR322/pUC origin of replication
   2099..2239    -  misc_feature   bom: basis of mobility region from pBR322
   2341..2380    -  CDS            rop (fragment): Rop protein, which maintains plasmids at low copy number; rop
   2583..2777    -  rep_origin     pVS1 oriV: origin of replication for the Pseudomonas plasmid pVS1 (Heeb et al., 2000)
   2843..3911    -  CDS            pVS1 RepA (fragment): replication protein from the Pseudomonas plasmid pVS1 (Heeb et al., 2000)
   4344..4973    -  CDS            pVS1 StaA: stability protein from the Pseudomonas plasmid pVS1 (Heeb et al., 2000)
   5533..5934    -  CDS            Y4CG_SINFN (fragment): Protein inferred from homology: Swiss-Prot protein existence level 3. From Sinorhizobium fredii (strain NBRC 101917 / NGR234).
   6273..6297    -  misc_feature   RB T-DNA repeat: right border repeat from nopaline C58 T-DNA
   6422..6442    +  protein_bind   attB4: mutant version of attB; core recombination site for the Gateway® BP reaction BP Clonase™
   7625..7645    +  protein_bind   attB1: mutant version of attB; core recombination site for the Gateway® BP reaction BP Clonase™
   7651..8358    +  CDS            mCherry: mCherry is a basic (constitutively fluorescent) red fluorescent protein published in 2004, derived from Discosoma sp.. It is reported to be a very rapidly-maturing monomer with low acid sensitivity.
   8363..8383    -  protein_bind   attB2: mutant version of attB; core recombination site for the Gateway® BP reaction BP Clonase™
   8386..8736    +  CDS            ATG8CL: ATG8C_SOLTU - Experimental evidence at protein level: Swiss-Prot protein existence level 1. Ubiquitin-like modifier involved in autophagosomes formation (Probable). May mediate the delivery of the autophagosomes to the vacuole via the microtubule cytoskeleton (Probable). ATG8CL-mediated selective autophagy contributes to defense against the fungal pathogen Phytophtora infestans (PubMed:26765567, PubMed:29932422). From Solanum tuberosum (Potato).
   8774..8814    +  CDS            lacZα (fragment): LacZα fragment of β-galactosidase; lacZ fragment
   8893..9052    +  polyA_signal   CaMV poly(A) signal (fragment): cauliflower mosaic virus polyadenylation signal
   9169..9348    +  promoter       NOS promoter: nopaline synthase promoter
   9382..10173   +  CDS            neo: KKA2_KLEPN - Also known as kan, nptII. Experimental evidence at protein level: Swiss-Prot protein existence level 1. Resistance to kanamycin, neomycin, paromomycin, ribostamycin, butirosin and gentamicin B. From Klebsiella pneumoniae.
  10216..10468   +  terminator     NOS terminator: nopaline synthase terminator and poly(A) signal
  10561..10585   -  misc_feature   LB T-DNA repeat: left border repeat from nopaline C58 T-DNA
  10823..137     -  CDS            int (fragment) (across the origin): INT2_ECOLX - Protein inferred from homology: Swiss-Prot protein existence level 3. Putative integrase believed to be involved in the insertion of antibiotic resistance genes into plasmids and transposons. From Escherichia coli.
