[The description below was written by a language model from this plasmid's Addgene catalogue record, the feature table of its GenBank file and pLannotate feature annotations shown in this document.]
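Description:
pCMB-AUTr is a plant binary expression vector built on the pK7m34GW MultiSite Gateway destination backbone and intended for Agrobacterium-mediated T-DNA delivery into plants, specifically Medicago truncatula according to the associated work. The backbone carries a high-copy ColE1/pUC-type origin with a bom site for propagation in E. coli, together with the pVS1 oriV, RepA and StaA functions that allow replication and stable maintenance in Agrobacterium. Bacterial selection is through an aadA (SmR) gene conferring spectinomycin/streptomycin resistance. The two sequence records differ slightly in length (about 10.8 kb each, 20 nt apart), but their annotated features agree closely.

Between the nopaline-type right and left T-DNA border repeats sit two cassettes. The reporter cassette was assembled by three-fragment Gateway recombination, leaving attB4, attB1, attB2 and attB3 scars. These join the roughly 1.2 kb MtBCP1 promoter, an mCherry coding sequence taken from an entry clone labelled "ns" (apparently without a stop codon), and the 363 bp MtLC3 (ATG8) coding sequence, followed by the CaMV 35S terminator/poly(A) signal. The product is an N-terminal mCherry fusion to the ubiquitin-like ATG8/LC3 protein, which associates with autophagosome membranes and therefore marks these structures in red. The second cassette is NOS promoter–nptII–NOS terminator, providing kanamycin selection of transformed plant tissue.

The construct belongs to a set of fluorescent organelle, membrane and cytoskeleton markers driven by constitutive or arbuscular mycorrhiza-inducible promoters. Here the MtBCP1 promoter drives the marker, which serves as a fluorescent reporter for imaging autophagosomes.
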