Addgene plasmid #61205: pCMB-AUTr
Purpose: Fluorescent reporter for autophagosomes mCherry-MtLC3 expressed under MtBCP1 promoter
Depositing lab: Maria Harrison. Depositing organization: Boyce Thompson Institute for Plant Research, Inc. Publication: A set of fluorescent protein-based markers expressed from constitutive and arbuscular mycorrhiza-inducible promoters to label organelles, membranes and cytoskeletal elements in Medicago truncatula. Ivanov S, Harrison MJ. Plant J. 2014 Oct 20. doi: 10.1111/tpj.12706. PubMed 25329881.
Backbone
  Vector backbone: pK7m34GW
  Backbone manufacturer: VIB
  Vector type: Plant Expression
  Selectable markers: Kanamycin
Growth in bacteria
  Bacterial resistance: Spectinomycin, 50 μg/mL
  Growth temperature: 37°C
  Growth strain: DH5alpha
  Copy number: High Copy
Gene/Insert
  Gene/Insert name: LC3(ATG8)
  Insert size (bp): 363
  Promoter: MtBCP1
  Tag / fusion protein: mCherry
  Cloning method: Gateway Cloning
  Sequencing primers: 5′ ATGGCTAAGAGTTCCTTCAAATTG; 3′ TCACATTAACATCCCAAAAGTGTT
Terms and licenses: Academic/Nonprofit Terms; Industry Terms: Not Available to Industry
How to cite: pCMB-AUTr was a gift from Maria Harrison (Addgene plasmid # 61205 ; http://n2t.net/addgene:61205 ; RRID:Addgene_61205)
