>Addgene plasmid #61205 | pCMB-AUTr | addgene partial sequence | sequence record 104690 | Mombaerts mRFPup 5'-GTGGCCGTTCACGGAGCCCTCCATG-3'
CTTGCTTGATCAAAATTTGATTTTGGAAAATATTTCTCTCTAAATGTAGAAATTAACTTTAAAAAAATGA
GTGTCAAAATTTTATTTCCTAGAATAAAATCTCAATCAAAGGAATAGCAAGTTAGCAAATGTAATTGTTT
TGATTTGATTTGATGAATTGTGCATATCAACTTAGGCTATATATAGTTGTCATGTGTGGGTGTATTGATT
TTATCGTCACAACAATAATAGAATATTTGTTTGCTATTATAAACGGCTACCGGATTTGGTCGGCTTTTTA
CTAAGACGAGGTTGAATTTCCACAACTTATTATTTTTTTTTTTACCTTTTTGGAATACACTTATATTATT
TTATATTAATGTAAAGAAACTTTCTATCACTTGAACAAAAAGAAAGTTTTCTTTTGTTTTTATTTAACCA
CGTGGACATACTTGTTTTTATTTGGCAGTAAACAAGTATGCAATATAGTGTGGACCGTGTCAAAGGGAAA
TAGAAACAGTATATATAGTTCCTCTTCCGGGCTTCGTTATAATTGAGTTGTCTCCATGCA
