>Addgene plasmid #61205 | pCMB-AUTr | addgene partial sequence | sequence record 107988 | mCherry-F 5'-ccccgtaatgcagaagaaga-3'
CCCCGAGGACGGCGCCCTGAAGGGCGAGATCAAGCAGAGGCTGAAGCTGAAGGACGGCGGCCACTACGAC
GCTGAGGTCAAGACCACCTACAAGGCCAAGAAGCCCGTGCAGCTGCCCGGCGCCTACAACGTCAACATCA
AGTTGGACATCACCTCCCACAACGAGGACTACACCATCGTGGAACAGTACGAACGCGCCGAGGGCCGCCA
CTCCACCGGCGGCATGGACGAGCTGTACAAGGACCCAGCTTTCTTGTACAAAGTGGAAATGGCTAAGAGT
TCCTTCAAATTGGAACACCCCCTTGAGAGGAGACAGGCTGAAGCTGCTCGCATAAGGGAGAAGTATCCCG
ATAGAATTCCAGTTATTGTTGAAAGGGCTGAGAAGAGTGATGTTCCAGACATTGATAAAAAAAAGTATCT
GGTTCCTGCTGATCTAACTGTAGGCCAGTTCGTGTATGTGGTGCGGAAGAGAATCAAATTGAGTCCTGAG
AAGGCCATCTTCATTTTTGTGAAGAACATTTTACCACCAACTGCTGGTATGATGTCTGCAATCTATGAGG
AAAACAAGGATGAAGATGGATTCCTGTATATGACTTACAGCGGGGAGAACACTTTTGGGATGTTAATGTG
AGCAACTTTATTATACATAGTTGATAATTCACTGGCCGTCGTTTTACAACGTCGTGACTGGGAAAACGAT
CTAACTGACTAGCCGCGGCCATGCTAGAGTCCGCAAAAATCACCAGTCTCTCTCTACAAATCTATCTCTC
TCTATTTTTCTCCAGAATAATGTGTGAGTAGTTCCCAGATAAGGGAATTAGGGTTCTTATAGGGTTTCGC
TCATGTGTTGAGCATATAAGAAACCCTTAGTATGTAT
